Addgene plasmid #47542: pcDNA3.1 V5 His-TOPO-GluCl optbeta-m-YFP Y182F RSR_AAA (Opt β-Gluclv2.0)
Purpose: engineered receptor improves heteromeric receptor expression and sensitivity to IVM.
Depositing lab: Henry Lester. Depositing organization: California Institute of Technology. Publication: An Engineered GluCl Channel for Sensitive, Consistent Neuronal Silencing by Ivermectin. Frazier SJ, Cohen BN, Lester HA. J Biol Chem. 2013 May 29. 10.1074/jbc.M112.423921 PubMed 23720773.
Backbone
  Vector backbone: pcDNA3.1/V5-His TOPO
  Backbone manufacturer: Invitrogen
  Backbone size w/o insert (bp): 2037
  Total vector size (bp): 5523
  Modifications to backbone: Codon optimized sequences of the C. elegans GluCl channel, including optGluCl WT, optGluCl WT, optGluCl -XFP, and optGluCl -XFP (4), cloned into plasmid vector pcDNA3.1/V5-His TOPO (catalog no. K4800-01, Invitrogen) were used in this study. Fluorescent protein insertions (XFP) include enhanced yellow (YFP) and cyan (CFP) variants and are located in the M3-M4 loop (3). For convenience, the “opt” nomenclature is omitted throughout most of this paper. Mutations were made using the QuikChange II XL site-directed mutagenesis kit (catalog no. 200522, Agilent Technologies) and PfuTurboDNApolymerase (catalog no. 600250, Agilent Technologies). for the ()RSR_AAA mutation; 5-CG GCC CGC AAG GCC CAG GCA GCC GCC GAG AAG CTG GAG ATG G-3 and 5-C CAT CTC CAG CTT CTC GGC GGC TGC CTG GGCCTTGCGGGCCG-3 for the ()RRR_AAA mutation. A C-terminal V5 tag was added to and subunits by mutating the stop codon using the following primers: 5-G CAG AAC GTT CTG TTC GGA GCT AGC AAG GGC AA-3 and 5-TT GCCCTTGCTAGCTCCGAACAGAACGTTCTGC-3 for the subunit; 5-CC GAG TCC CTG GTG TTG GCT AGC AAG G-3 and 5-C CTT GCT AGC CAA CAC CAG GGA CTC GG-3 for the subunit
  Vector type: Mammalian Expression
  Selectable markers: Neomycin (select with G418)
Growth in bacteria
  Bacterial resistance: Ampicillin, 100 μg/mL
  Growth temperature: 37°C
  Growth strain: Top10
  Copy number: High Copy
Gene/Insert
  Gene/Insert name: Glutamate-gated chloride channels (alt name: GluCl optbeta-mYFP Y182F RSR_AAA)
  Species: C. elegans (nematode)
  Insert size (bp): 2037
  Mutation: retention motif in ER (starting at R340) changed from RSR to AAA in the intracellular loop of Beta subunit; Y182F; monomerizing A206K in YFP
  GenBank ID: AY273892.1
  Promoter: CMV
  Cloning method: TOPO Cloning
  Sequencing primers: 5′ CMV-F; T7; 3′ BGH-Rev
Terms and licenses: Academic/Nonprofit Terms; Industry Terms: Not Available to Industry
How to cite: pcDNA3.1 V5 His-TOPO-GluCl optbeta-m-YFP Y182F RSR_AAA (Opt β-Gluclv2.0) was a gift from Henry Lester (Addgene plasmid # 47542 ; http://n2t.net/addgene:47542 ; RRID:Addgene_47542)
