[The description below was written by a language model from this plasmid's Addgene catalogue record and pLannotate feature annotations shown in this document.]
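Description:
pcDNA3.1 V5 His-TOPO-GluCl optbeta-m-YFP Y182F RSR_AAA (Opt β-GluClv2.0) is a mammalian expression plasmid built by TOPO cloning into the pcDNA3.1/V5-His TOPO backbone. It is maintained at high copy in E. coli through a ColE1/pUC-type origin with ampicillin resistance, and also carries an f1 origin. An SV40 promoter-driven neomycin resistance cassette with an SV40 polyadenylation signal allows G418 selection of transfected mammalian cells. The catalogue's size fields (a 5,523 bp total and a backbone size equal to the insert size) do not agree with the 7,560 nt depositor sequence used for the feature table, which is about what the two figures give when added together; the catalogue numbers appear to be mis-entered.

The payload is a codon-optimised β subunit (glc-2) of the C. elegans glutamate-gated chloride channel, transcribed from the CMV enhancer/promoter and terminated by the bGH polyadenylation signal, with a T7 promoter upstream of the insert. A monomeric YFP (A206K) is inserted in the intracellular M3-M4 loop, which is why the annotation shows the glc-2 reading frame interrupted by mEYFP. The subunit carries Y182F, and an RSR endoplasmic reticulum retention motif starting at R340 in the intracellular loop is changed to AAA. A V5 tag sequence from the backbone lies downstream, but the record does not make clear whether it is fused in frame in this construct.

According to the record, this engineered receptor improves heteromeric receptor expression and sensitivity to ivermectin. Because ivermectin-responsive channels form from glc-1 and glc-2 together, it would be co-expressed with an α subunit, in the context of ivermectin-triggered neuronal silencing.
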