Features (pLannotate 1.2.2; 22 found; start..end, strand, type, name):
     36..80      -  misc_feature   bom (fragment): basis of mobility region from pBR322
    235..614     +  enhancer       CMV enhancer: human cytomegalovirus immediate early enhancer
    615..818     +  promoter       CMV promoter: human cytomegalovirus (CMV) immediate early promoter
    814..847     +  LTR            5' LTR (truncated) (fragment): truncated 5' long terminal repeat (LTR) from HIV-1
    863..881     +  promoter       T7 promoter: promoter for bacteriophage T7 RNA polymerase
    960..2066    +  CDS            glc-2 (fragment): GLUCB_CAEEL - Experimental evidence at protein level: Swiss-Prot protein existence level 1. Glutamate-gated chloride channel subunit; channel properties depend on the subunit composition. Glutamate binding triggers a rapidly reversible current in heteromeric channels formed by glc-1 and glc-2, while the anti-helmintic drug ivermectin and other avermectins trigger a permanently open channel configuration. Channels containing only glc- 2 are activated by glutamate, but not by ivermectin (in vitro). The heteromeric channel formed by glc-1 and glc-2 is also activated by ibotenate, and it is blocke
   2067..2783    +  CDS            mEYFP: mEYFP is a basic (constitutively fluorescent) yellow fluorescent protein published in 2002, derived from Aequorea victoria. It is reported to be a very rapidly-maturing monomer.
   3057..3098    +  CDS            V5 tag: epitope tag from simian virus 5
   3154..3378    +  polyA_signal   bGH poly(A) signal: bovine growth hormone polyadenylation signal
   3382..3403    +  promoter       SV40 promoter (fragment): SV40 enhancer and early promoter
   3424..3852    +  rep_origin     f1 ori (sequence partly withheld): f1 bacteriophage origin of replication; arrow indicates direction of (+) strand synthesis
   3866..4196    +  promoter       SV40 promoter: SV40 enhancer and early promoter
   4263..5054    +  CDS            neo: KKA2_KLEPN - Also known as kan, nptII. Experimental evidence at protein level: Swiss-Prot protein existence level 1. Resistance to kanamycin, neomycin, paromomycin, ribostamycin, butirosin and gentamicin B. From Klebsiella pneumoniae.
   5080..5238    +  CDS            ble (fragment): BLE_KLEPN - Experimental evidence at protein level: Swiss-Prot protein existence level 1. Binding protein with a strong affinity to the bleomycin family of antibiotics. Binds to CL990; an antimitotic-antibiotic compound. From Klebsiella pneumoniae.
   5233..5354    +  polyA_signal   SV40 poly(A) signal: SV40 polyadenylation signal
   5427..5443    -  protein_bind   lac operator: The lac repressor binds to the lac operator to inhibit transcription in E. coli. This inhibition can be relieved by adding lactose or isopropyl-β-D-thiogalactopyranoside (IPTG). lac repressor encoded by lacI
   5451..5481    -  promoter       lac promoter: promoter for the E. coli lac operon
   5496..5517    -  protein_bind   CAP binding site: CAP binding activates transcription in the presence of cAMP. E. coli catabolite activator protein
   5530..5622    -  CDS            lacI (fragment): lac repressor; lacI; The lac repressor binds to the lac operator to inhibit transcription in E. coli. This inhibition can be relieved by adding lactose or isopropyl-β-D-thiogalactopyranoside (IPTG).
   5805..6393    -  rep_origin     ori: high-copy-number ColE1/pMB1/pBR322/pUC origin of replication
   6564..7424    -  CDS            AmpR: β-lactamase; bla; confers resistance to ampicillin, carbenicillin, and related antibiotics
   7425..7529    -  promoter       AmpR promoter: bla
>Addgene plasmid #47542 | pcDNA3.1 V5 His-TOPO-GluCl optbeta-m-YFP Y182F RSR_AAA (Opt β-Gluclv2.0) | depositor full sequence | sequence record 67841 | heteromeric glutamate-gated chloride channel (GluCl  )
GACGGATCGGGAGATCTCCCGATCCCCTATGGTCGACTCTCAGTACAATCTGCTCTGATGCCGCATAGTT
AAGCCAGTATCTGCTCCCTGCTTGTGTGTTGGAGGTCGCTGAGTAGTGCGCGAGCAAAATTTAAGCTACA
ACAAGGCAAGGCTTGACCGACAATTGCATGAAGAATCTGCTTAGGGTTAGGCGTTTTGCGCTGCTTCGCG
ATGTACGGGCCAGATATACGCGTTGACATTGATTATTGACTAGTTATTAATAGTAATCAATTACGGGGTC
ATTAGTTCATAGCCCATATATGGAGTTCCGCGTTACATAACTTACGGTAAATGGCCCGCCTGGCTGACCG
CCCAACGACCCCCGCCCATTGACGTCAATAATGACGTATGTTCCCATAGTAACGCCAATAGGGACTTTCC
ATTGACGTCAATGGGTGGACTATTTACGGTAAACTGCCCACTTGGCAGTACATCAAGTGTATCATATGCC
AAGTACGCCCCCTATTGACGTCAATGACGGTAAATGGCCCGCCTGGCATTATGCCCAGTACATGACCTTA
TGGGACTTTCCTACTTGGCAGTACATCTACGTATTAGTCATCGCTATTACCATGGTGATGCGGTTTTGGC
AGTACATCAATGGGCGTGGATAGCGGTTTGACTCACGGGGATTTCCAAGTCTCCACCCCATTGACGTCAA
TGGGAGTTTGTTTTGGCACCAAAATCAACGGGACTTTCCAAAATGTCGTAACAACTCCGCCCCATTGACG
CAAATGGGCGGTAGGCGTGTACGGTGGGAGGTCTATATAAGCAGAGCTCTCTGGCTAACTAGAGAACCCA
CTGCTTACTGGCTTATCGAAATTAATACGACTCACTATAGGGAGACCCAAGCTGGCTAGTTAAGCTTGGT
ACCGAGCTCGGATCCACTAGTCCAGTGTGGTGGAATTGCCCTTGCCACCATGGCCACCCCCTCCAGCTTC
TCGATCCTGCTGCTGCTGCTGCTGATGCCCGTGGTGACCAACGGCGAGTACAGCATGCAGAGCGAGCAGG
AGATCCTGAATGCCCTGCTGAAGAACTACGACATGCGCGTGCGCCCCCCCCCCGCCAACAGCAGCACCGA
GGGCGCCGTGAACGTGAGAGTGAACATCATGATCAGAATGCTGAGCAAGATCGACGTGGTGAACATGGAG
TACTCCATCCAGCTGACCTTCCGCGAGCAGTGGATCGACCCCCGCCTGGCCTACGAGAACCTGGGCTTCT
ACAACCCCCCCGCCTTCCTGACCGTGCCCCACGTCAAGAAGTCCCTGTGGATACCCGACACCTTCTTCCC
CACCGAGAAGGCCGCCCACCGCCACCTGATCGACATGGAGAACATGTTCCTGCGCATCTACCCCGACGGC
AAGATCCTGTACAGCAGCCGCATCAGCCTGACGAGCTCCTGCCCCATGCGCCTGCAGCTGTACCCCCTGG
ACTACCAGAGCTGCAACTTCGACCTGGTGTCCTTCGCCCACACCATGAACGACATCATGTATGAGTGGGA
CCCCAGCACCCCCGTGCAGCTGAAGCCCGGCGTGGGCTCCGACCTGCCCAACTTCATCCTGAAGAACTAC
ACCACCAACGCCGACTGCACCTCCCACACCAACACTGGCTCGTACGGCTGCCTGCGCATGCAGCTGCTGT
TCAAGCGCCAGTTCAGCTACTACCTGGTGCAGCTGTACGCCCCCACCACCATGATCGTGATCGTGAGCTG
GGTCAGCTTCTGGATCGACCTGCACAGCACCGCCGGCCGCGTGGCCCTGGGCGTGACCACCCTGCTGACC
ATGACCACCATGCAGAGCGCCATCAACGCCAAGCTGCCCCCCGTGTCCTACGTGAAAGTCGTGGACGTGT
GGCTGGGCGCCTGCCAGACCTTCGTGTTCGGCGCCCTGCTGGAGTACGCCTTCGTCTCCTACCAAGACTC
CGTGCGCCAGAACGACGCCGCCGCCGAGAAGGCGGCCCGCAAGGCCCAGAGACGCCGCGAGAAGCTGGAG
ATGGTGGACGCCGAGGTGTACCAGCCCCCCTGCACGATGGTGAGCAAGGGCGAGGAGCTGTTCACCGGGG
TGGTGCCCATCCTGGTCGAGCTGGACGGCGACGTAAACGGCCACAAGTTCAGCGTGTCCGGCGAGGGCGA
GGGCGATGCCACCTACGGCAAGCTGACCCTGAAGTTCATCTGCACCACCGGCAAGCTGCCCGTGCCCTGG
CCCACCCTCGTGACCACCTTCGGCTACGGCCTGCAGTGCTTCGCCCGCTACCCCGACCACATGAAGCAGC
ACGACTTCTTCAAGTCCGCCATGCCCGAAGGCTACGTCCAGGAGCGCACCATCTTCTTCAAGGACGACGG
CAACTACAAGACCCGCGCCGAGGTGAAGTTCGAGGGCGACACCCTGGTGAACCGCATCGAGCTGAAGGGC
ATCGACTTCAAGGAGGACGGCAACATCCTGGGGCACAAGCTGGAGTACAACTACAACAGCCACAACGTCT
ATATCATGGCCGACAAGCAGAAGAACGGCATCAAGGTGAACTTCAAGATCCGCCACAACATCGAGGACGG
CAGCGTGCAGCTCGCCGACCACTACCAGCAGAACACCCCCATCGGCGACGGCCCCGTGCTGCTGCCCGAC
AACCACTACCTGAGCTACCAGTCCAAGCTGAGCAAAGACCCCAACGAGAAGCGCGATCACATGGTCCTGC
TGGAGTTCGTGACCGCCGCCGGGATCACTCTCGGCATGGACGAGCTGTACAAGACGTGCCACACCTTCGA
GGCCAGAGAGACCTTCCGCGACAAAGTCAGACGCTACTTCACCAAGCCCGACTACCTGCCCGCCAAGATC
GACTTCTACGCCCGCTTCGTGGTGCCCCTGGCCTTCCTGGCCTTCAACGTGATCTACTGGGTGTCCTGCC
TGATCATGAGCGCTAACGCCAGCACCCCCGAGTCCCTGGTGTAGGCTAGCAAGGGCAATTCTGCAGATAT
CCAGCACAGTGGCGGCCGCTCGAGTCTAGAGGGCCCGCGGTTCGAAGGTAAGCCTATCCCTAACCCTCTC
CTCGGTCTCGATTCTACGCGTACCGGTCATCATCACCATCACCATTGAGTTTAAACCCGCTGATCAGCCT
CGACTGTGCCTTCTAGTTGCCAGCCATCTGTTGTTTGCCCCTCCCCCGTGCCTTCCTTGACCCTGGAAGG
TGCCACTCCCACTGTCCTTTCCTAATAAAATGAGGAAATTGCATCGCATTGTCTGAGTAGGTGTCATTCT
ATTCTGGGGGGTGGGGTGGGGCAGGACAGCAAGGGGGAGGATTGGGAAGACAATAGCAGGCATGCTGGGG
ATGCGGTGGGCTCTATGGCTTCTGAGGCGGAAAGAACCAGCTGGGGCTCTAGGGGGTATCCCC
[124 nt withheld, positions 3424-3547]
C
[32 nt withheld, positions 3549-3580]
CA
[57 nt withheld, positions 3583-3639]
A
[49 nt withheld, positions 3641-3689]
CCTTTGACGTTGGAGTCCACGTTCTTT
[37 nt withheld, positions 3717-3753]
ACCCTATCTCGGTCTATTCTTTTGATTTATAAGGGATTTTGGGGATTTCGGCCTATTGGTTAAAAAATGA
GCTGATTTAACAAAAATTTAACGCGAATTAATTCTGTGGAATGTGTGTCAGTTAGGGTGTGGAAAGTCCC
CAGGCTCCCCAGGCAGGCAGAAGTATGCAAAGCATGCATCTCAATTAGTCAGCAACCAGGTGTGGAAAGT
CCCCAGGCTCCCCAGCAGGCAGAAGTATGCAAAGCATGCATCTCAATTAGTCAGCAACCATAGTCCCGCC
CCTAACTCCGCCCATCCCGCCCCTAACTCCGCCCAGTTCCGCCCATTCTCCGCCCCATGGCTGACTAATT
TTTTTTATTTATGCAGAGGCCGAGGCCGCCTCTGCCTCTGAGCTATTCCAGAAGTAGTGAGGAGGCTTTT
TTGGAGGCCTAGGCTTTTGCAAAAAGCTCCCGGGAGCTTGTATATCCATTTTCGGATCTGATCAAGAGAC
AGGATGAGGATCGTTTCGCATGATTGAACAAGATGGATTGCACGCAGGTTCTCCGGCCGCTTGGGTGGAG
AGGCTATTCGGCTATGACTGGGCACAACAGACAATCGGCTGCTCTGATGCCGCCGTGTTCCGGCTGTCAG
CGCAGGGGCGCCCGGTTCTTTTTGTCAAGACCGACCTGTCCGGTGCCCTGAATGAACTGCAGGACGAGGC
AGCGCGGCTATCGTGGCTGGCCACGACGGGCGTTCCTTGCGCAGCTGTGCTCGACGTTGTCACTGAAGCG
GGAAGGGACTGGCTGCTATTGGGCGAAGTGCCGGGGCAGGATCTCCTGTCATCTCACCTTGCTCCTGCCG
AGAAAGTATCCATCATGGCTGATGCAATGCGGCGGCTGCATACGCTTGATCCGGCTACCTGCCCATTCGA
CCACCAAGCGAAACATCGCATCGAGCGAGCACGTACTCGGATGGAAGCCGGTCTTGTCGATCAGGATGAT
CTGGACGAAGAGCATCAGGGGCTCGCGCCAGCCGAACTGTTCGCCAGGCTCAAGGCGCGCATGCCCGACG
GCGAGGATCTCGTCGTGACCCATGGCGATGCCTGCTTGCCGAATATCATGGTGGAAAATGGCCGCTTTTC
TGGATTCATCGACTGTGGCCGGCTGGGTGTGGCGGACCGCTATCAGGACATAGCGTTGGCTACCCGTGAT
ATTGCTGAAGAGCTTGGCGGCGAATGGGCTGACCGCTTCCTCGTGCTTTACGGTATCGCCGCTCCCGATT
CGCAGCGCATCGCCTTCTATCGCCTTCTTGACGAGTTCTTCTGAGCGGGACTCTGGGGTTCGCGAAATGA
CCGACCAAGCGACGCCCAACCTGCCATCACGAGATTTCGATTCCACCGCCGCCTTCTATGAAAGGTTGGG
CTTCGGAATCGTTTTCCGGGACGCCGGCTGGATGATCCTCCAGCGCGGGGATCTCATGCTGGAGTTCTTC
GCCCACCCCAACTTGTTTATTGCAGCTTATAATGGTTACAAATAAAGCAATAGCATCACAAATTTCACAA
ATAAAGCATTTTTTTCACTGCATTCTAGTTGTGGTTTGTCCAAACTCATCAATGTATCTTATCATGTCTG
TATACCGTCGACCTCTAGCTAGAGCTTGGCGTAATCATGGTCATAGCTGTTTCCTGTGTGAAATTGTTAT
CCGCTCACAATTCCACACAACATACGAGCCGGAAGCATAAAGTGTAAAGCCTGGGGTGCCTAATGAGTGA
GCTAACTCACATTAATTGCGTTGCGCTCACTGCCCGCTTTCCAGTCGGGAAACCTGTCGTGCCAGCTGCA
TTAATGAATCGGCCAACGCGCGGGGAGAGGCGGTTTGCGTATTGGGCGCTCTTCCGCTTCCTCGCTCACT
GACTCGCTGCGCTCGGTCGTTCGGCTGCGGCGAGCGGTATCAGCTCACTCAAAGGCGGTAATACGGTTAT
CCACAGAATCAGGGGATAACGCAGGAAAGAACATGTGAGCAAAAGGCCAGCAAAAGGCCAGGAACCGTAA
AAAGGCCGCGTTGCTGGCGTTTTTCCATAGGCTCCGCCCCCCTGACGAGCATCACAAAAATCGACGCTCA
AGTCAGAGGTGGCGAAACCCGACAGGACTATAAAGATACCAGGCGTTTCCCCCTGGAAGCTCCCTCGTGC
GCTCTCCTGTTCCGACCCTGCCGCTTACCGGATACCTGTCCGCCTTTCTCCCTTCGGGAAGCGTGGCGCT
TTCTCAATGCTCACGCTGTAGGTATCTCAGTTCGGTGTAGGTCGTTCGCTCCAAGCTGGGCTGTGTGCAC
GAACCCCCCGTTCAGCCCGACCGCTGCGCCTTATCCGGTAACTATCGTCTTGAGTCCAACCCGGTAAGAC
ACGACTTATCGCCACTGGCAGCAGCCACTGGTAACAGGATTAGCAGAGCGAGGTATGTAGGCGGTGCTAC
AGAGTTCTTGAAGTGGTGGCCTAACTACGGCTACACTAGAAGGACAGTATTTGGTATCTGCGCTCTGCTG
AAGCCAGTTACCTTCGGAAAAAGAGTTGGTAGCTCTTGATCCGGCAAACAAACCACCGCTGGTAGCGGTG
GTTTTTTTGTTTGCAAGCAGCAGATTACGCGCAGAAAAAAAGGATCTCAAGAAGATCCTTTGATCTTTTC
TACGGGGTCTGACGCTCAGTGGAACGAAAACTCACGTTAAGGGATTTTGGTCATGAGATTATCAAAAAGG
ATCTTCACCTAGATCCTTTTAAATTAAAAATGAAGTTTTAAATCAATCTAAAGTATATATGAGTAAACTT
GGTCTGACAGTTACCAATGCTTAATCAGTGAGGCACCTATCTCAGCGATCTGTCTATTTCGTTCATCCAT
AGTTGCCTGACTCCCCGTCGTGTAGATAACTACGATACGGGAGGGCTTACCATCTGGCCCCAGTGCTGCA
ATGATACCGCGAGACCCACGCTCACCGGCTCCAGATTTATCAGCAATAAACCAGCCAGCCGGAAGGGCCG
AGCGCAGAAGTGGTCCTGCAACTTTATCCGCCTCCATCCAGTCTATTAATTGTTGCCGGGAAGCTAGAGT
AAGTAGTTCGCCAGTTAATAGTTTGCGCAACGTTGTTGCCATTGCTACAGGCATCGTGGTGTCACGCTCG
TCGTTTGGTATGGCTTCATTCAGCTCCGGTTCCCAACGATCAAGGCGAGTTACATGATCCCCCATGTTGT
GCAAAAAAGCGGTTAGCTCCTTCGGTCCTCCGATCGTTGTCAGAAGTAAGTTGGCCGCAGTGTTATCACT
CATGGTTATGGCAGCACTGCATAATTCTCTTACTGTCATGCCATCCGTAAGATGCTTTTCTGTGACTGGT
GAGTACTCAACCAAGTCATTCTGAGAATAGTGTATGCGGCGACCGAGTTGCTCTTGCCCGGCGTCAATAC
GGGATAATACCGCGCCACATAGCAGAACTTTAAAAGTGCTCATCATTGGAAAACGTTCTTCGGGGCGAAA
ACTCTCAAGGATCTTACCGCTGTTGAGATCCAGTTCGATGTAACCCACTCGTGCACCCAACTGATCTTCA
GCATCTTTTACTTTCACCAGCGTTTCTGGGTGAGCAAAAACAGGAAGGCAAAATGCCGCAAAAAAGGGAA
TAAGGGCGACACGGAAATGTTGAATACTCATACTCTTCCTTTTTCAATATTATTGAAGCATTTATCAGGG
TTATTGTCTCATGAGCGGATACATATTTGAATGTATTTAGAAAAATAAACAAATAGGGGTTCCGCGCACA
TTTCCCCGAAAAGTGCCACCTGACGTC
