>Addgene plasmid #47542 | pcDNA3.1 V5 His-TOPO-GluCl optbeta-m-YFP Y182F RSR_AAA (Opt β-Gluclv2.0) | addgene partial sequence | sequence record 69625 | EXFP-R 5'-GTCTTGTAGTTGCCGTCGTC-3'
TCCTGGACGTAGCCTTCGGGCATGGCGGACTTGAAGAAGTCGTGCTGCTTCATGTGGTCGGGGTAGCGGG
CGAAGCACTGCAGGCCGTAGCCGAAGGTGGTCACGAGGGTGGGCCAGGGCACGGGCAGCTTGCCGGTGGT
GCAGATGAACTTCAGGGTCAGCTTGCCGTAGGTGGCATCGCCCTCGCCCTCGCCGGACACGCTGAACTTG
TGGCCGTTTACGTCGCCGTCCAGCTCGACCAGGATGGGCACCACCCCGGTGAACAGCTCCTCGCCCTTGC
TCACCATCGTGCAGGGGGGCTGGTACACCTCGGCGTCCACCATCTCCAGCTTCTCGCGGCGTCTCTGGGC
CTTGCGGGCCGCCTTCTCGGCGGCGGCGTCGTTCTGGCGCACGGAGTCTTGGTAGGAGACGAAGGCGTAC
TCCAGCAGGGCGCCGAACACGAAGGTCTGGCAGGCGCCCAGCCACACGTCCACGACTTTCACGTAGGACA
CGGGGGGCAGCTTGGCGTTGATGGCGCTCTGCATGGTGGTCATGGTCAGCAGGGTGGTCACGCCCAGGGC
CACGCGGCCGGCGGTGCTGTGCAGGTCGATCCAGAAGCTGACCCAGCTCACGATCACGATCATGGTGGTG
GGGGCGTACAGCTGCACCAGGTAGTAGCTGAACTGGCGCTTGAACAGCAGCTGCATGCGCAGGCAGCCGT
ACGAGCCAGTGTTGGTGTGGGAGGTGCAGTCGGCGTTGGTGGTGTAGTTCTTCAGGATGAAGTTGGGCAG
GTCGGAGCCCACGCCGGGCTTCAGCTGCACGGGGGTGCTGGGGTCCCACTCATACATGATGTCGTTCATG
GTGTGGGCGAAGGACACCAGGTCGAAGTTGCAGCTCTGGTAGTCCAGGGGGTACAGCTGCAGGCGCATGG
GGCAGGAGCTCGTCAGGCTGATGCGGCTGCTGTACAGGATCTTGCCGTCGGGGTAGATGCGCAGGAA
