>Addgene plasmid #47542 | pcDNA3.1 V5 His-TOPO-GluCl optbeta-m-YFP Y182F RSR_AAA (Opt β-Gluclv2.0) | addgene partial sequence | sequence record 69626 | BGH_rev
ACTCAATGGTGATGGTGATGATGACCGGTACGCGTAGAATCGAGACCGAGGAGAGGGTTAGGGATAGGCT
TACCTTCGAACCGCGGGCCCTCTAGACTCGAGCGGCCGCCACTGTGCTGGATATCTGCAGAATTGCCCTT
GCTAGCCTACACCAGGGACTCGGGGGTGCTGGCGTTAGCGCTCATGATCAGGCAGGACACCCAGTAGATC
ACGTTGAAGGCCAGGAAGGCCAGGGGCACCACGAAGCGGGCGTAGAAGTCGATCTTGGCGGGCAGGTAGT
CGGGCTTGGTGAAGTAGCGTCTGACTTTGTCGCGGAAGGTCTCTCTGGCCTCGAAGGTGTGGCACGTCTT
GTACAGCTCGTCCATGCCGAGAGTGATCCCGGCGGCGGTCACGAACTCCAGCAGGACCATGTGATCGCGC
TTCTCGTTGGGGTCTTTGCTCAGCTTGGACTGGTAGCTCAGGTAGTGGTTGTCGGGCAGCAGCACGGGGC
CGTCGCCGATGGGGGTGTTCTGCTGGTAGTGGTCGGCGAGCTGCACGCTGCCGTCCTCGATGTTGTGGCG
GATCTTGAAGTTCACCTTGATGCCGTTCTTCTGCTTGTCGGCCATGATATAGACGTTGTGGCTGTTGTAG
TTGTACTCCAGCTTGTGCCCCAGGATGTTGCCGTCCTCCTTGAAGTCGATGCCCTTCAGCTCGATGCGGT
TCACCAGGGTGTCGCCCTCGAACTTCACCTCGGCGCGGGTCTTGTAGTTGCCGTCGTCCTTGAAGAAGAT
GGTGCGCTCCTGGACGTAGCCTTCGGGCATGGCGGACTTGAAGAAGTCGTGCTGCTTCATGTGGTCGGGG
TAGCGGGCGAAGCACTGCAGGCCGTAGCCGAAGGTGGTCACGAGGGTGGGCCAGGGCACGGGCAGCTTGC
CGGTGGTGCAGATGAACTTCAGGGTCAGCTTGCCGTAGGTGGCATCGCCCTCGCCCTCGCCGGACACGCT
GAACTTGTGGCCGTTTACGTCGCCGTCCAGCTCGACCAGGATGGGCACCACCCC
