>Addgene plasmid #47542 | pcDNA3.1 V5 His-TOPO-GluCl optbeta-m-YFP Y182F RSR_AAA (Opt β-Gluclv2.0) | addgene partial sequence | sequence record 69634 | CMV-F 5'-CGCAAATGGGCGGTAGGCGTG-3'
CTATATAAGCAGAGCTCTCTGGCTAACTAGAGAACCCACTGCTTACTGGCTTATCGAAATTAATACGACT
CACTATAGGGAGACCCAAGCTGGCTAGTTAAGCTTGGTACCGAGCTCGGATCCACTAGTCCAGTGTGGTG
GAATTGCCCTTGCCACCATGGCCACCCCCTCCAGCTTCTCGATCCTGCTGCTGCTGCTGCTGATGCCCGT
GGTGACCAACGGCGAGTACAGCATGCAGAGCGAGCAGGAGATCCTGAATGCCCTGCTGAAGAACTACGAC
ATGCGCGTGCGCCCCCCCCCCGCCAACAGCAGCACCGAGGGCGCCGTGAACGTGAGAGTGAACATCATGA
TCAGAATGCTGAGCAAGATCGACGTGGTGAACATGGAGTACTCCATCCAGCTGACCTTCCGCGAGCAGTG
GATCGACCCCCGCCTGGCCTACGAGAACCTGGGCTTCTACAACCCCCCCGCCTTCCTGACCGTGCCCCAC
GTCAAGAAGTCCCTGTGGATACCCGACACCTTCTTCCCCACCGAGAAGGCCGCCCACCGCCACCTGATCG
ACATGGAGAACATGTTCCTGCGCATCTACCCCGACGGCAAGATCCTGTACAGCAGCCGCATCAGCCTGAC
GAGCTCCTGCCCCATGCGCCTGCAGCTGTACCCCCTGGACTACCAGAGCTGCAACTTCGACCTGGTGTCC
TTCGCCCACACCATGAACGACATCATGTATGAGTGGGACCCCAGCACCCCCGTGCAGCTGAAGCCCGGCG
TGGGCTCCGACCTGCCCAACTTCATCCTGAAGAACTACACCACCAACGCCGACTGCACCTCCCACACCAA
CACTGGCTCGTACGGCTGCCTGCGCATGCAGCTGCTGTTCAAGCGCCAGTTCAGCTACTACCTGGTGCAG
CTGTACGCCCCCACCACCATGATCGTGATCGTGAGCTGGGTCAGCTTCTGGATCGACCTGCACAGCACCG
CCGGCCGCGTGGCCCTGGGCGTGACCACCCTGCTGACCATGACCACCATGCA
